>Addgene plasmid #49215 | pEGFPN1‐mTim1 | addgene partial sequence | sequence record 76061 | CMV-F 5'-CGCAAATGGGCGGTAGGCGTG-3'
GAGCTGGTTTAGTGAACCGTCAGATCCGCTAGCGCTACCGGACTCAGATCTCATGAATCAGATTCAAGTC
TTCATTTCAGGCCTCATACTGCTTCTCCCAGGCGCTGTGGATTCTTATGTGGAAGTAAAGGGGGTGGTGG
GTCACCCTGTCACACTTCCATGTACTTACTCAACATATCGTGGAATCACAACGACATGTTGGGGCCGAGG
GCAATGCCCATCTTCTGCTTGTCAAAATACACTTATTTGGACCAATGGACATCGTGTCACCTATCAGAAG
AGCAGTCGGTACAACTTAAAGGGGCATATTTCAGAAGGAGATGTGTCCTTGACGATAGAGAACTCTGTTG
AGAGTGACAGTGGTCTGTATTGTTGTCGAGTGGAGATTCCTGGATGGTTTAATGATCAGAAAGTGACCTT
TTCATTGCAAGTTAAACCAGAGATTCCCACACGTCCTCCAAGAAGACCCACAACTACAAGGCCCACAGCT
ACAGGAAGACCCACGGCTATTTCAACAAGATCCACACATGTACCAACATCAACCAGAGTCTCTACCTCCA
CTCCTCCAACATCTACACACACATGGACTCACAAACCAGACTGGAATGGCACTGTGACATCCTCAGGAGA
TACCTGGAGTAATCACACTGAAGCAATCCCTCCAGGGAAGCCGCAGAAAAACCCTACTAAGGGCTTCTAT
GTTGGCATCTGCATCGCAGCCCTGCTGCTACTGCTCCTTGTGAGCACCGTGGCTATCACCAG
