>Addgene plasmid #49215 | pEGFPN1‐mTim1 | addgene partial sequence | sequence record 77837 | SV40pA-R 5'-GAAATTTGTGATGCTATTGC-3'
ACAAGTTAACAACAACAATTGCATTCATTTTATGTTTCAGGTTCAGGGGGAGGTGTGGGAGGTTTTTTAA
AGCAAGTAAAACCTCTACAAATGTGGTATGGCTGATTATGATCTAGAGTCGCGGCCGCTTTACTTGTACA
GCTCGTCCATGCCGAGAGTGATCCCGGCGGCGGTCACGAACTCCAGCAGGACCATGTGATCGCGCTTCTC
GTTGGGGTCTTTGCTCAGGGCGGACTGGGTGCTCAGGTAGTGGTTGTCGGGCAGCAGCACGGGGCCGTCG
CCGATGGGGGTGTTCTGCTGGTAGTGGTCGGCGAGCTGCACGCTGCCGTCCTCGATGTTGTGGCGGATCT
TGAAGTTCACCTTGATGCCGTTCTTCTGCTTGTCGGCCATGATATAGACGTTGTGGCTGTTGTAGTTGTA
CTCCAGCTTGTGCCCCAGGATGTTGCCGTCCTCCTTGAAGTCGATGCCCTTCAGCTCGATGCGGTTCACC
AGGGTGTCGCCCTCGAACTTCACCTCGGCGCGGGTCTTGTAGTTGCCGTCGTCCTTGAAGAAGATGGTGC
GCTCCTGGACGTAGCCTTCGGGCATGGCGGACTTGAAGAAGTCGTGCTGCTTCATGTGGTCGGGGTAGCG
GCTGAAGCACTGCACGCCGTAGGTCAGGGTGGTCACGAGGGTGGGCCAGGGCACGGGCAGCTTGCCGGTG
GTGCAGATGAACTTCAGGGTCAGCTTGCCGTAGGTGGCATCGCCCTCGCCCTCGCCGGACACGCTGAACT
TGTGGCCGTTTACGTCGCCGTCCAGCTCGACCAGGATGGGCACCACCCCGGTGAACAGCTCCTCGCCCTT
GCTCACCATGGTGGCGACCGGTGGATCCCGGGCCCGCGGTACCGTCGACTGCAGAATTCGAGGTCTATCT
TCA
