[The description below was written by a language model from this plasmid's Addgene catalogue record.]
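Description:
pEGFPN1-mTim1 is a mammalian expression plasmid built on the Clontech pEGFP-N1 backbone (about 4.7 kb without the insert). It carries the mouse Tim1 coding sequence, also known as Havcr1, hepatitis A virus cellular receptor 1 or KIM-1, and the record specifies the BL/6 allele. The insert was placed between the BglII and EcoRI sites of the multiple cloning site, and both sites were preserved. This positions it downstream of the CMV promoter and upstream of the backbone's EGFP coding sequence. The CMV promoter therefore drives strong constitutive transcription of a single fusion in which EGFP is attached to the C terminus of Tim1, so the fluorescent tag follows the end of the Tim1 protein rather than its N terminus.

The plasmid is propagated in E. coli under kanamycin selection and is recorded as low copy. In pEGFP-N1-type vectors, a single resistance cassette confers kanamycin resistance in bacteria and neomycin resistance in mammalian cells. This matches the G418 selection listed in the record and would permit isolation of stably expressing lines as well as transient transfection. The insert size is not stated, and no feature table is provided, so other backbone elements such as the origins of replication and polyadenylation signals cannot be confirmed from the record.

The stated purpose is simply to express EGFP-tagged mouse Tim1. Such a construct typically lets Tim1 expression and subcellular localisation be followed by fluorescence microscopy or flow cytometry in transfected mammalian cells.
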