Addgene plasmid #49215: pEGFPN1‐mTim1
Purpose: expresses EGFP tagged mouse Tim1
Depositing lab: Lawrence Kane. Depositing organization: University of Pittsburgh (University, School of Medicine, and Cancer Institute).
Backbone
  Vector backbone: pEGFP-N1
  Backbone manufacturer: Clontech
  Backbone size w/o insert (bp): 4700
  Vector type: Mammalian Expression
  Selectable markers: Neomycin (select with G418)
Growth in bacteria
  Bacterial resistance: Kanamycin, 50 μg/mL
  Growth temperature: 37°C
  Growth strain: DH5alpha
  Copy number: Low Copy
Gene/Insert
  Gene/Insert name: Tim1 (alt names: hepatitis A virus cellular receptor 1; Havcr1; Tim1 BL/6 allele)
  Species: M. musculus (mouse)
  Entrez Gene: Havcr1 (a.k.a. RP23-31K14.2, AI503787, KIM-1, TIM-1, Tim1, Timd1)
  Promoter: CMV
  Tag / fusion protein: EGFP (C terminal on backbone)
  Cloning method: Restriction Enzyme; 5′ cloning site BglII (not destroyed); 3′ cloning site EcoRI (not destroyed)
  Sequencing primers: 5′ CMV-F; 3′ EGFP-N
Terms and licenses: Academic/Nonprofit Terms; Industry Terms: Not Available to Industry
How to cite: pEGFPN1‐mTim1 was a gift from Lawrence Kane (Addgene plasmid # 49215 ; http://n2t.net/addgene:49215 ; RRID:Addgene_49215)
